Addgene plasmid #204408: pET28C-mCherry-DDX4LCD
Purpose: E. coli expression of DDX4 low-complexity domain (1-236) with an N-terminal mCherry tag
Depositing lab: Samie Jaffrey. Depositing organization: Cornell University. Publication: Biomolecular condensates create phospholipid-enriched microenvironments. Dumelie JG, Chen Q, Miller D, Attarwala N, Gross SS, Jaffrey SR. Nat Chem Biol. 2023 Nov 16. doi: 10.1038/s41589-023-01474-4. PubMed 37973889.
Backbone
  Vector backbone: pET28C(+)
  Backbone manufacturer: Novagen (EMD Millipore)
  Backbone size w/o insert (bp): 5369
  Vector type: Bacterial Expression
Growth in bacteria
  Bacterial resistance: Kanamycin, 50 μg/mL
  Growth temperature: 37°C
  Growth strain: DH5alpha
  Copy number: High Copy
Gene/Insert
  Gene/Insert name: DDX4(1-236)
  Species: H. sapiens (human)
  Insert size (bp): 1426
  Entrez Gene: DDX4 (a.k.a. VASA)
  Promoter: T7
  Tag / fusion protein: 6x-His; mCherry (N terminal on insert)
  Cloning method: Restriction Enzyme; 5′ cloning site BamHI (destroyed during cloning); 3′ cloning site XhoI (destroyed during cloning)
  Sequencing primers: 5′ TAATACGACTCACTATAGGG; 3′ GCTAGTTATTGCTCAGCGG
Resource information
  A portion of this plasmid was derived from a plasmid made by: Addgene #101225
Terms and licenses: Academic/Nonprofit Terms; Industry Terms: Not Available to Industry
How to cite: pET28C-mCherry-DDX4LCD was a gift from Samie Jaffrey (Addgene plasmid # 204408 ; http://n2t.net/addgene:204408 ; RRID:Addgene_204408)
