[The description below was written by a language model from this plasmid's Addgene catalogue record and pLannotate feature annotations shown in this document.]
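Description:
pET28C-mCherry-DDX4LCD is a bacterial expression plasmid built on the Novagen pET28c(+) backbone for producing a fluorescently tagged fragment of human DDX4 (also known as VASA) in E. coli. It carries a kanamycin resistance gene for selection and a ColE1/pBR322-type origin with the associated bom and rop elements. An f1 origin is also present. The catalogue lists the plasmid as high copy, although rop normally moderates copy number in pET vectors. Short matches to tetracycline resistance and an AmpR promoter fragment in the feature table appear to be backbone remnants rather than functional markers.

The expression cassette uses a T7 promoter followed by a lac operator and the T7 gene 10 ribosome binding site, and the plasmid encodes lacI. Transcription therefore depends on a host that supplies T7 RNA polymerase and is repressed until relieved by IPTG or lactose. The open reading frame starts with the vector's N-terminal His tag (annotated as a fragment of a composite His-containing tag spanning the sequence origin). This is followed by a thrombin cleavage site, the T7 tag leader, mCherry, and then residues 1–236 of DDX4, the low-complexity domain. A His-tag match is also annotated downstream of the DDX4 fragment, but the table does not show whether it is translated in frame. A T7 terminator closes the cassette. The BamHI and XhoI sites used for cloning were destroyed, and part of the construct derives from an earlier deposited plasmid.

The stated purpose is E. coli expression of the mCherry-tagged DDX4 low-complexity domain, with the His tag allowing affinity purification. The associated publication concerns biomolecular condensates, which suggests use of the red fluorescent protein in condensate studies.
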