Features (pLannotate 1.2.2; 23 found; start..end, strand, type, name):
     21..38      +  CDS            thrombin site: thrombin recognition and cleavage site
     42..74      +  CDS            T7 tag (gene 10 leader): leader peptide from bacteriophage T7 gene 10 promotes efficient translation in E. coli
     81..788     +  CDS            mCherry: mCherry is a basic (constitutively fluorescent) red fluorescent protein published in 2004, derived from Discosoma sp.. It is reported to be a very rapidly-maturing monomer with low acid sensitivity.
    834..1541    +  CDS            DDX4 (fragment): DDX4_HUMAN - Also known as VASA. Experimental evidence at protein level: Swiss-Prot protein existence level 1. ATP-dependent RNA helicase required during spermatogenesis (PubMed:10920202, PubMed:21034600). Required to repress transposable elements and preventing their mobilization, which is essential for the germline integrity (By similarity). Acts via the piRNA metabolic process, which mediates the repression of transposable elements during meiosis by forming complexes composed of piRNAs and Piwi proteins and governs the methylation and subsequent repression of transposons (By similarity). In
   1550..1567    +  CDS            9xHis (fragment): 9xHis affinity tag
   1577..1626    +  CDS            SET1 (fragment): solubility-enhancement tag derived from T7 phage gene 10B
   1634..1681    +  terminator     T7 terminator: transcription terminator for bacteriophage T7 RNA polymerase
   1718..2146    +  rep_origin     f1 ori (sequence partly withheld): f1 bacteriophage origin of replication; arrow indicates direction of (+) strand synthesis
   2199..2256    +  promoter       AmpR promoter (fragment): bla
   2265..3080    -  CDS            KanR: aminoglycoside phosphotransferase; aph(3')-Ia; confers resistance to kanamycin in bacteria or G418 (Geneticin®) in eukaryotes
   3202..3790    +  rep_origin     ori: high-copy-number ColE1/pMB1/pBR322/pUC origin of replication
   3976..4115    -  misc_feature   bom: basis of mobility region from pBR322
   4217..4408    -  CDS            rop: Rop protein, which maintains plasmids at low copy number; rop
   4425..4805    +  CDS            YPB1_ECOLX: Protein predicted: Swiss-Prot protein existence level 4. From Escherichia coli.
   4877..5168    -  CDS            TcR (fragment): tetracycline efflux protein; tet; confers resistance to tetracycline
   5183..5204    -  protein_bind   CAP binding site: CAP binding activates transcription in the presence of cAMP. E. coli catabolite activator protein
   5217..6299    -  CDS            lacI: lac repressor; lacI; The lac repressor binds to the lac operator to inhibit transcription in E. coli. This inhibition can be relieved by adding lactose or isopropyl-β-D-thiogalactopyranoside (IPTG).
   6300..6377    -  promoter       lacI promoter: lacI
   6385..6664    -  CDS            TcR (fragment): tetracycline efflux protein; tet; confers resistance to tetracycline
   6686..6704    +  promoter       T7 promoter: promoter for bacteriophage T7 RNA polymerase
   6705..6729    +  protein_bind   lac operator: The lac repressor binds to the lac operator to inhibit transcription in E. coli. This inhibition can be relieved by adding lactose or isopropyl-β-D-thiogalactopyranoside (IPTG). lac repressor encoded by lacI
   6744..6766    +  RBS            RBS: efficient ribosome binding site from bacteriophage T7 gene 10 (Olins and Rangwala, 1989)
   6785..10      +  CDS            capTEV™ (fragment) (across the origin): composite tag for in vivo biotinylation, TEV protease cleavage, and 6xHis tagging
>Addgene plasmid #204408 | pET28C-mCherry-DDX4LCD | addgene full sequence | sequence record 403601 | Addgene NGS Result
ATCATCATCACAGCAGCGGCCTGGTGCCGCGCGGCAGCCATATGGCTAGCATGACTGGTGGACAGCAAAT
GGGTCGGATCATGGTGAGCAAGGGCGAGGAGGATAACATGGCCATCATCAAGGAGTTCATGCGCTTCAAG
GTGCACATGGAGGGCTCCGTGAACGGCCACGAGTTCGAGATCGAGGGCGAGGGCGAGGGCCGCCCCTACG
AGGGCACCCAGACCGCCAAGCTGAAGGTGACCAAGGGTGGCCCCCTGCCCTTCGCCTGGGACATCCTGTC
CCCTCAGTTCATGTACGGCTCCAAGGCCTACGTGAAGCACCCCGCCGACATCCCCGACTACTTGAAGCTG
TCCTTCCCCGAGGGCTTCAAGTGGGAGCGCGTGATGAACTTCGAGGACGGCGGCGTGGTGACCGTGACCC
AGGACTCCTCCCTGCAGGACGGCGAGTTCATCTACAAGGTGAAGCTGCGCGGCACCAACTTCCCCTCCGA
CGGCCCCGTAATGCAGAAGAAGACCATGGGCTGGGAGGCCTCCTCCGAGCGGATGTACCCCGAGGACGGC
GCCCTGAAGGGCGAGATCAAGCAGAGGCTGAAGCTGAAGGACGGCGGCCACTACGACGCTGAGGTCAAGA
CCACCTACAAGGCCAAGAAGCCCGTGCAGCTGCCCGGCGCCTACAACGTCAACATCAAGTTGGACATCAC
CTCCCACAACGAGGACTACACCATCGTGGAACAGTACGAACGCGCCGAGGGCCGCCACTCCACCGGCGGC
ATGGACGAGCTGTACAAGGGTGCGCCTGGTTCTGCAGGCTCCGCAGCTGGCGGATCGGGGATCATGGGAG
ATGAAGATTGGGAAGCAGAAATCAACCCTCATATGTCTTCCTATGTTCCCATATTTGAGAAGGATAGGTA
TTCTGGAGAAAATGGAGACAATTTTAACAGGACTCCAGCTTCATCATCAGAAATGGATGATGGACCTTCT
CGAAGAGATCATTTCATGAAAAGTGGATTTGCCTCTGGGCGGAATTTTGGAAACAGAGATGCTGGTGAGT
GTAATAAGCGAGATAATACATCCACAATGGGTGGTTTTGGAGTTGGAAAGAGTTTTGGAAACAGAGGTTT
TTCAAACAGCAGGTTTGAAGATGGTGATAGCTCTGGTTTCTGGAGAGAGTCTAGTAATGACTGCGAAGAT
AATCCAACACGGAACAGAGGGTTTTCCAAGAGAGGCGGCTATCGAGATGGAAATAATTCAGAAGCTTCAG
GGCCATACAGAAGAGGTGGAAGAGGTAGTTTCCGAGGTTGCCGTGGAGGATTTGGTCTAGGAAGTCCAAA
TAATGACTTAGACCCAGACGAATGTATGCAGCGCACTGGTGGCCTTTTTGGTTCTAGAAGACCAGTATTA
AGTGGCACAGGTAATGGTGATACTTCTCAAAGCAGAAGTGGCAGTGGAAGTGAACGAGGTGGTTACAAAG
GTTTAAATGAAGAAGTAATAACAGGCTCTGGAAAGAATTCTTGGAAGTCAGAAGCAGAAGGAGGAGAAAG
TTAGTCGAGCACCACCACCACCACCACTGAGATCCGGCTGCTAACAAAGCCCGAAAGGAAGCTGAGTTGG
CTGCTGCCACCGCTGAGCAATAACTAGCATAACCCCTTGGGGCCTCTAAACGGGTCTTGAGGGGTTTTTT
GCTGAAAGGAGGAACTATATCCGGATTGGCGAATGGG
[124 nt withheld, positions 1718-1841]
C
[91 nt withheld, positions 1843-1933]
A
[49 nt withheld, positions 1935-1983]
CCTTTGACGTTGGAGTCCACGTTCTTT
[37 nt withheld, positions 2011-2047]
ACCCTATCTCGGTCTATTCTTTTGATTTATAAGGGATTTTGCCGATTTCGGCCTATTGGTTAAAAAATGA
GCTGATTTAACAAAAATTTAACGCGAATTTTAACAAAATATTAACGCTTACAATTTAGGTGGCACTTTTC
GGGGAAATGTGCGCGGAACCCCTATTTGTTTATTTTTCTAAATACATTCAAATATGTATCCGCTCATGAA
TTAATTCTTAGAAAAACTCATCGAGCATCAAATGAAACTGCAATTTATTCATATCAGGATTATCAATACC
ATATTTTTGAAAAAGCCGTTTCTGTAATGAAGGAGAAAACTCACCGAGGCAGTTCCATAGGATGGCAAGA
TCCTGGTATCGGTCTGCGATTCCGACTCGTCCAACATCAATACAACCTATTAATTTCCCCTCGTCAAAAA
TAAGGTTATCAAGTGAGAAATCACCATGAGTGACGACTGAATCCGGTGAGAATGGCAAAAGTTTATGCAT
TTCTTTCCAGACTTGTTCAACAGGCCAGCCATTACGCTCGTCATCAAAATCACTCGCATCAACCAAACCG
TTATTCATTCGTGATTGCGCCTGAGCGAGACGAAATACGCGATCGCTGTTAAAAGGACAATTACAAACAG
GAATCGAATGCAACCGGCGCAGGAACACTGCCAGCGCATCAACAATATTTTCACCTGAATCAGGATATTC
TTCTAATACCTGGAATGCTGTTTTCCCGGGGATCGCAGTGGTGAGTAACCATGCATCATCAGGAGTACGG
ATAAAATGCTTGATGGTCGGAAGAGGCATAAATTCCGTCAGCCAGTTTAGTCTGACCATCTCATCTGTAA
CATCATTGGCAACGCTACCTTTGCCATGTTTCAGAAACAACTCTGGCGCATCGGGCTTCCCATACAATCG
ATAGATTGTCGCACCTGATTGCCCGACATTATCGCGAGCCCATTTATACCCATATAAATCAGCATCCATG
TTGGAATTTAATCGCGGCCTAGAGCAAGACGTTTCCCGTTGAATATGGCTCATAACACCCCTTGTATTAC
TGTTTATGTAAGCAGACAGTTTTATTGTTCATGACCAAAATCCCTTAACGTGAGTTTTCGTTCCACTGAG
CGTCAGACCCCGTAGAAAAGATCAAAGGATCTTCTTGAGATCCTTTTTTTCTGCGCGTAATCTGCTGCTT
GCAAACAAAAAAACCACCGCTACCAGCGGTGGTTTGTTTGCCGGATCAAGAGCTACCAACTCTTTTTCCG
AAGGTAACTGGCTTCAGCAGAGCGCAGATACCAAATACTGTCCTTCTAGTGTAGCCGTAGTTAGGCCACC
ACTTCAAGAACTCTGTAGCACCGCCTACATACCTCGCTCTGCTAATCCTGTTACCAGTGGCTGCTGCCAG
TGGCGATAAGTCGTGTCTTACCGGGTTGGACTCAAGACGATAGTTACCGGATAAGGCGCAGCGGTCGGGC
TGAACGGGGGGTTCGTGCACACAGCCCAGCTTGGAGCGAACGACCTACACCGAACTGAGATACCTACAGC
GTGAGCTATGAGAAAGCGCCACGCTTCCCGAAGGGAGAAAGGCGGACAGGTATCCGGTAAGCGGCAGGGT
CGGAACAGGAGAGCGCACGAGGGAGCTTCCAGGGGGAAACGCCTGGTATCTTTATAGTCCTGTCGGGTTT
CGCCACCTCTGACTTGAGCGTCGATTTTTGTGATGCTCGTCAGGGGGGCGGAGCCTATGGAAAAACGCCA
GCAACGCGGCCTTTTTACGGTTCCTGGCCTTTTGCTGGCCTTTTGCTCACATGTTCTTTCCTGCGTTATC
CCCTGATTCTGTGGATAACCGTATTACCGCCTTTGAGTGAGCTGATACCGCTCGCCGCAGCCGAACGACC
GAGCGCAGCGAGTCAGTGAGCGAGGAAGCGGAAGAGCGCCTGATGCGGTATTTTCTCCTTACGCATCTGT
GCGGTATTTCACACCGCAATGGTGCACTCTCAGTACAATCTGCTCTGATGCCGCATAGTTAAGCCAGTAT
ACACTCCGCTATCGCTACGTGACTGGGTCATGGCTGCGCCCCGACACCCGCCAACACCCGCTGACGCGCC
CTGACGGGCTTGTCTGCTCCCGGCATCCGCTTACAGACAAGCTGTGACCGTCTCCGGGAGCTGCATGTGT
CAGAGGTTTTCACCGTCATCACCGAAACGCGCGAGGCAGCTGCGGTAAAGCTCATCAGCGTGGTCGTGAA
GCGATTCACAGATGTCTGCCTGTTCATCCGCGTCCAGCTCGTTGAGTTTCTCCAGAAGCGTTAATGTCTG
GCTTCTGATAAAGCGGGCCATGTTAAGGGCGGTTTTTTCCTGTTTGGTCACTGATGCCTCCGTGTAAGGG
GGATTTCTGTTCATGGGGGTAATGATACCGATGAAACGAGAGAGGATGCTCACGATACGGGTTACTGATG
ATGAACATGCCCGGTTACTGGAACGTTGTGAGGGTAAACAACTGGCGGTATGGATGCGGCGGGACCAGAG
AAAAATCACTCAGGGTCAATGCCAGCGCTTCGTTAATACAGATGTAGGTGTTCCACAGGGTAGCCAGCAG
CATCCTGCGATGCAGATCCGGAACATAATGGTGCAGGGCGCTGACTTCCGCGTTTCCAGACTTTACGAAA
CACGGAAACCGAAGACCATTCATGTTGTTGCTCAGGTCGCAGACGTTTTGCAGCAGCAGTCGCTTCACGT
TCGCTCGCGTATCGGTGATTCATTCTGCTAACCAGTAAGGCAACCCCGCCAGCCTAGCCGGGTCCTCAAC
GACAGGAGCACGATCATGCGCACCCGTGGGGCCGCCATGCCGGCGATAATGGCCTGCTTCTCGCCGAAAC
GTTTGGTGGCGGGACCAGTGACGAAGGCTTGAGCGAGGGCGTGCAAGATTCCGAATACCGCAAGCGACAG
GCCGATCATCGTCGCGCTCCAGCGAAAGCGGTCCTCGCCGAAAATGACCCAGAGCGCTGCCGGCACCTGT
CCTACGAGTTGCATGATAAAGAAGACAGTCATAAGTGCGGCGACGATAGTCATGCCCCGCGCCCACCGGA
AGGAGCTGACTGGGTTGAAGGCTCTCAAGGGCATCGGTCGAGATCCCGGTGCCTAATGAGTGAGCTAACT
TACATTAATTGCGTTGCGCTCACTGCCCGCTTTCCAGTCGGGAAACCTGTCGTGCCAGCTGCATTAATGA
ATCGGCCAACGCGCGGGGAGAGGCGGTTTGCGTATTGGGCGCCAGGGTGGTTTTTCTTTTCACCAGTGAG
ACGGGCAACAGCTGATTGCCCTTCACCGCCTGGCCCTGAGAGAGTTGCAGCAAGCGGTCCACGCTGGTTT
GCCCCAGCAGGCGAAAATCCTGTTTGATGGTGGTTAACGGCGGGATATAACATGAGCTGTCTTCGGTATC
GTCGTATCCCACTACCGAGATATCCGCACCAACGCGCAGCCCGGACTCGGTAATGGCGCGCATTGCGCCC
AGCGCCATCTGATCGTTGGCAACCAGCATCGCAGTGGGAACGATGCCCTCATTCAGCATTTGCATGGTTT
GTTGAAAACCGGACATGGCACTCCAGTCGCCTTCCCGTTCCGCTATCGGCTGAATTTGATTGCGAGTGAG
ATATTTATGCCAGCCAGCCAGACGCAGACGCGCCGAGACAGAACTTAATGGGCCCGCTAACAGCGCGATT
TGCTGGTGACCCAATGCGACCAGATGCTCCACGCCCAGTCGCGTACCGTCTTCATGGGAGAAAATAATAC
TGTTGATGGGTGTCTGGTCAGAGACATCAAGAAATAACGCCGGAACATTAGTGCAGGCAGCTTCCACAGC
AATGGCATCCTGGTCATCCAGCGGATAGTTAATGATCAGCCCACTGACGCGTTGCGCGAGAAGATTGTGC
ACCGCCGCTTTACAGGCTTCGACGCCGCTTCGTTCTACCATCGACACCACCACGCTGGCACCCAGTTGAT
CGGCGCGAGATTTAATCGCCGCGACAATTTGCGACGGCGCGTGCAGGGCCAGACTGGAGGTGGCAACGCC
AATCAGCAACGACTGTTTGCCCGCCAGTTGTTGTGCCACGCGGTTGGGAATGTAATTCAGCTCCGCCATC
GCCGCTTCCACTTTTTCCCGCGTTTTCGCAGAAACGTGGCTGGCCTGGTTCACCACGCGGGAAACGGTCT
GATAAGAGACACCGGCATACTCTGCGACATCGTATAACGTTACTGGTTTCACATTCACCACCCTGAATTG
ACTCTCTTCCGGGCGCTATCATGCCATACCGCGAAAGGTTTTGCGCCATTCGATGGTGTCCGGGATCTCG
ACGCTCTCCCTTATGCGACTCCTGCATTAGGAAGCAGCCCAGTAGTAGGTTGAGGCCGTTGAGCACCGCC
GCCGCAAGGAATGGTGCATGCAAGGAGATGGCGCCCAACAGTCCCCCGGCCACGGGGCCTGCCACCATAC
CCACGCCGAAACAAGCGCTCATGAGCCCGAAGTGGCGAGCCCGATCTTCCCCATCGGTGATGTCGGCGAT
ATAGGCGCCAGCAACCGCACCTGTGGCGCCGGTGATGCCGGCCACGATGCGTCCGGCGTAGAGGATCGAG
ATCTCGATCCCGCGAAATTAATACGACTCACTATAGGGGAATTGTGAGCGGATAACAATTCCCCTCTAGA
AATAATTTTGTTTAACTTTAAGAAGGAGATATACCATGGGCAGCAGCCATCATC
